>Addgene plasmid #100864 | pEGFP-mSPDEF deltaN4 | addgene full sequence | sequence record 192931 | Addgene NGS Result
CGTTACATAACTTACGGTAAATGGCCCGCCTGGCTGACCGCCCAACGACCCCCGCCCATTGACGTCAATA
ATGACGTATGTTCCCATAGTAACGCCAATAGGGACTTTCCATTGACGTCAATGGGTGGAGTATTTACGGT
AAACTGCCCACTTGGCAGTACATCAAGTGTATCATATGCCAAGTACGCCCCCTATTGACGTCAATGACGG
TAAATGGCCCGCCTGGCATTATGCCCAGTACATGACCTTATGGGACTTTCCTACTTGGCAGTACATCTAC
GTATTAGTCATCGCTATTACCATGGTGATGCGGTTTTGGCAGTACATCAATGGGCGTGGATAGCGGTTTG
ACTCACGGGGATTTCCAAGTCTCCACCCCATTGACGTCAATGGGAGTTTGTTTTGGCACCAAAATCAACG
GGACTTTCCAAAATGTCGTAACAACTCCGCCCCATTGACGCAAATGGGCGGTAGGCGTGTACGGTGGGAG
GTCTATATAAGCAGAGCTGGTTTAGTGAACCGTCAGATCCGCTAGCGCTACCGGTCGCCACCATGGTGAG
CAAGGGCGAGGAGCTGTTCACCGGGGTGGTGCCCATCCTGGTCGAGCTGGACGGCGACGTAAACGGCCAC
AAGTTCAGCGTGTCCGGCGAGGGCGAGGGCGATGCCACCTACGGCAAGCTGACCCTGAAGTTCATCTGCA
CCACCGGCAAGCTGCCCGTGCCCTGGCCCACCCTCGTGACCACCCTGACCTACGGCGTGCAGTGCTTCAG
CCGCTACCCCGACCACATGAAGCAGCACGACTTCTTCAAGTCCGCCATGCCCGAAGGCTACGTCCAGGAG
CGCACCATCTTCTTCAAGGACGACGGCAACTACAAGACCCGCGCCGAGGTGAAGTTCGAGGGCGACACCC
TGGTGAACCGCATCGAGCTGAAGGGCATCGACTTCAAGGAGGACGGCAACATCCTGGGGCACAAGCTGGA
GTACAACTACAACAGCCACAACGTCTATATCATGGCCGACAAGCAGAAGAACGGCATCAAGGTGAACTTC
AAGATCCGCCACAACATCGAGGACGGCAGCGTGCAGCTCGCCGACCACTACCAGCAGAACACCCCCATCG
GCGACGGCCCCGTGCTGCTGCCCGACAACCACTACCTGAGCACCCAGTCCGCCCTGAGCAAAGACCCCAA
CGAGAAGCGCGATCACATGGTCCTGCTGGAGTTCGTGACCGCCGCCGGGATCACTCTCGGCATGGACGAG
CTGTACAAGTCCGGCCGGACTCAGATCTCGAGCTCAAGCTTCGAATTCCACCCGGAGGAGCCCGAGCAGT
GTCCCGTCATTGACAGCCAGGCCTCTGGGAGCACGTTGGATGAGCACTCGCTAGAGCAGGTGCAATCGAT
GGTTGTGGGCGAGGTCCTGAAAGATATTGAGACGGCCTGCAAGCTTCTGAACATCACAGCAGACCCTGGG
GACTGGAGCCCTGGTAACGTGCAGAAGTGGCTTTTATGGACAGAACACCAGTACCGGCTGCCTCCAGCAG
GCAAGGCCTTCCAGGAGCTGGGCGGTAAGGAGCTGTGCGCCATGTCCGAGGAACAGTTCCGTCAGCGTGC
ACCCTTGGGTGGGGATGTACTGCATGCCCACCTGGACATCTGGAAGTCAGCGGCCTGGATGAAGGAGAGG
ACCTCGCCTGGGACCCTTCACTACTGCGCCTCCACCAGCGAGGAGGGCTGGACGGATGGTGAGGTGGACT
CGTCGTGCTCCGGGCAGCCCATTCACCTGTGGCAGTTCCTGAAAGAACTGCTGCTCAAGCCCCACAGCTA
TGGCCGCTTCATCCGCTGGCTCAACAAGGAGAAAGGCATCTTCAAAATTGAGGACTCAGCACAGGTGGCC
CGACTGTGGGGTGTGCGCAAGAACCGGCCAGCCATGAACTATGATAAACTAAGCCGCTCCATCCGCCAGT
ATTACAAGAAGGGCATCATTCGTAAACCCGACATCTCTCAGCGCCTTGTCTACCAATTTGTGCATCCAGT
CTGAGGATCCACCGGATCTAGATAACTGATCATAATCAGCCATACCACATTTGTAGAGGTTTTACTTGCT
TTAAAAAACCTCCCACACCTCCCCCTGAACCTGAAACATAAAATGAATGCAATTGTTGTTGTTAACTTGT
TTATTGCAGCTTATAATGGTTACAAATAAAGCAATAGCATCACAAATTTCACAAATAAAGCATTTTTTTC
ACTGCATTCTAGTTGTGGTTTGTCCAAACTCATCAATGTATCTTAACGCGTAAATTGTAAGCGTTAATAT
TTTGTTAAAATTCGCGTTAAATTTTTGTTAAATCAGCTCATTTTTTAACCAATAGGCCGAAATCGGCAAA
ATCCCTTATAAATCAAAAGAATAGACCGAGATAGGGT
[37 nt withheld, positions 2418-2454]
AAAGAACGTGGACTCCAACGTCAAAGG
[49 nt withheld, positions 2482-2530]
T
[91 nt withheld, positions 2532-2622]
G
[124 nt withheld, positions 2624-2747]
CAGGTGGCACTTTTCGGGGAAATGTGCGCGGAACCCCTATTTGTTTATTTTTCTAAATACATTCAAATAT
GTATCCGCTCATGAGACAATAACCCTGATAAATGCTTCAATAATATTGAAAAAGGAAGAGTCCTGAGGCG
GAAAGAACCAGCTGTGGAATGTGTGTCAGTTAGGGTGTGGAAAGTCCCCAGGCTCCCCAGCAGGCAGAAG
TATGCAAAGCATGCATCTCAATTAGTCAGCAACCAGGTGTGGAAAGTCCCCAGGCTCCCCAGCAGGCAGA
AGTATGCAAAGCATGCATCTCAATTAGTCAGCAACCATAGTCCCGCCCCTAACTCCGCCCATCCCGCCCC
TAACTCCGCCCAGTTCCGCCCATTCTCCGCCCCATGGCTGACTAATTTTTTTTATTTATGCAGAGGCCGA
GGCCGCCTCGGCCTCTGAGCTATTCCAGAAGTAGTGAGGAGGCTTTTTTGGAGGCCTAGGCTTTTGCAAA
GATCGATCAAGAGACAGGATGAGGATCGTTTCGCATGATTGAACAAGATGGATTGCACGCAGGTTCTCCG
GCCGCTTGGGTGGAGAGGCTATTCGGCTATGACTGGGCACAACAGACAATCGGCTGCTCTGATGCCGCCG
TGTTCCGGCTGTCAGCGCAGGGGCGCCCGGTTCTTTTTGTCAAGACCGACCTGTCCGGTGCCCTGAATGA
ACTGCAAGACGAGGCAGCGCGGCTATCGTGGCTGGCCACGACGGGCGTTCCTTGCGCAGCTGTGCTCGAC
GTTGTCACTGAAGCGGGAAGGGACTGGCTGCTATTGGGCGAAGTGCCGGGGCAGGATCTCCTGTCATCTC
ACCTTGCTCCTGCCGAGAAAGTATCCATCATGGCTGATGCAATGCGGCGGCTGCATACGCTTGATCCGGC
TACCTGCCCATTCGACCACCAAGCGAAACATCGCATCGAGCGAGCACGTACTCGGATGGAAGCCGGTCTT
GTCGATCAGGATGATCTGGACGAAGAGCATCAGGGGCTCGCGCCAGCCGAACTGTTCGCCAGGCTCAAGG
CGAGCATGCCCGACGGCGAGGATCTCGTCGTGACCCATGGCGATGCCTGCTTGCCGAATATCATGGTGGA
AAATGGCCGCTTTTCTGGATTCATCGACTGTGGCCGGCTGGGTGTGGCGGACCGCTATCAGGACATAGCG
TTGGCTACCCGTGATATTGCTGAAGAGCTTGGCGGCGAATGGGCTGACCGCTTCCTCGTGCTTTACGGTA
TCGCCGCTCCCGATTCGCAGCGCATCGCCTTCTATCGCCTTCTTGACGAGTTCTTCTGAGCGGGACTCTG
GGGTTCGAAATGACCGACCAAGCGACGCCCAACCTGCCATCACGAGATTTCGATTCCACCGCCGCCTTCT
ATGAAAGGTTGGGCTTCGGAATCGTTTTCCGGGACGCCGGCTGGATGATCCTCCAGCGCGGGGATCTCAT
GCTGGAGTTCTTCGCCCACCCTAGGGGGAGGCTAACTGAAACACGGAAGGAGACAATACCGGAAGGAACC
CGCGCTATGACGGCAATAAAAAGACAGAATAAAACGCACGGTGTTGGGTCGTTTGTTCATAAACGCGGGG
TTCGGTCCCAGGGCTGGCACTCTGTCGATACCCCACCGAGACCCCATTGGGGCCAATACGCCCGCGTTTC
TTCCTTTTCCCCACCCCACCCCCCAAGTTCGGGTGAAGGCCCAGGGCTCGCAGCCAACGTCGGGGCGGCA
GGCCCTGCCATAGCCTCAGGTTACTCATATATACTTTAGATTGATTTAAAACTTCATTTTTAATTTAAAA
GGATCTAGGTGAAGATCCTTTTTGATAATCTCATGACCAAAATCCCTTAACGTGAGTTTTCGTTCCACTG
AGCGTCAGACCCCGTAGAAAAGATCAAAGGATCTTCTTGAGATCCTTTTTTTCTGCGCGTAATCTGCTGC
TTGCAAACAAAAAAACCACCGCTACCAGCGGTGGTTTGTTTGCCGGATCAAGAGCTACCAACTCTTTTTC
CGAAGGTAACTGGCTTCAGCAGAGCGCAGATACCAAATACTGTTCTTCTAGTGTAGCCGTAGTTAGGCCA
CCACTTCAAGAACTCTGTAGCACCGCCTACATACCTCGCTCTGCTAATCCTGTTACCAGTGGCTGCTGCC
AGTGGCGATAAGTCGTGTCTTACCGGGTTGGACTCAAGACGATAGTTACCGGATAAGGCGCAGCGGTCGG
GCTGAACGGGGGGTTCGTGCACACAGCCCAGCTTGGAGCGAACGACCTACACCGAACTGAGATACCTACA
GCGTGAGCTATGAGAAAGCGCCACGCTTCCCGAAGGGAGAAAGGCGGACAGGTATCCGGTAAGCGGCAGG
GTCGGAACAGGAGAGCGCACGAGGGAGCTTCCAGGGGGAAACGCCTGGTATCTTTATAGTCCTGTCGGGT
TTCGCCACCTCTGACTTGAGCGTCGATTTTTGTGATGCTCGTCAGGGGGGCGGAGCCTATGGAAAAACGC
CAGCAACGCGGCCTTTTTACGGTTCCTGGCCTTTTGCTGGCCTTTTGCTCACATGTTCTTTCCTGCGTTA
TCCCCTGATTCTGTGGATAACCGTATTACCGCCATGCATTAGTTATTAATAGTAATCAATTACGGGGTCA
TTAGTTCATAGCCCATATATGGAGTTCCG
Features (pLannotate 1.2.2; 15 found; start..end, strand, type, name):
      1..304     +  enhancer       CMV enhancer: human cytomegalovirus immediate early enhancer
    305..508     +  promoter       CMV promoter: human cytomegalovirus (CMV) immediate early promoter
    553..1269    +  CDS            EGFP: EGFP is a basic (constitutively fluorescent) green fluorescent protein published in 1996, derived from Aequorea victoria. It is reported to be a rapidly-maturing weak dimer with moderate acid sensitivity.
   1291..2031    +  CDS            SPDEF (fragment): SPDEF_HUMAN - Also known as PDEF, PSE. Experimental evidence at protein level: Swiss-Prot protein existence level 1. May function as an androgen-independent transactivator of the prostate-specific antigen (PSA) promoter. Binds to 5'-GGAT-3' DNA sequences. May play a role in the regulation of the prostate gland and/or prostate cancer development. Acts as a transcriptional activator for SERPINB5 promoter. From Homo sapiens (Human).
   2057..2141    +  CDS            large T antigen (fragment): large T antigen from SV40 (simian virus 40)
   2164..2285    +  polyA_signal   SV40 poly(A) signal: SV40 polyadenylation signal
   2319..2747    -  rep_origin     f1 ori (sequence partly withheld): f1 bacteriophage origin of replication; arrow indicates direction of (+) strand synthesis
   2774..2878    +  promoter       AmpR promoter: bla
   2880..3237    +  promoter       SV40 promoter: SV40 enhancer and early promoter
   3272..4066    +  CDS            NeoR/KanR: aminoglycoside phosphotransferase from Tn5; aph(3')-II (or nptII); confers resistance to neomycin, kanamycin, and G418 (Geneticin®)
   4087..4239    +  CDS            ble (fragment): BLE_KLEPN - Experimental evidence at protein level: Swiss-Prot protein existence level 1. Binding protein with a strong affinity to the bleomycin family of antibiotics. Binds to CL990; an antimitotic-antibiotic compound. From Klebsiella pneumoniae.
   4298..4345    +  polyA_signal   HSV TK poly(A) signal: herpes simplex virus thymidine kinase polyadenylation signal (Cole and Stacy, 1985)
   4436..4452    -  polyA_signal   bGH poly(A) signal (fragment): bovine growth hormone polyadenylation signal
   4674..5262    +  rep_origin     ori: high-copy-number ColE1/pMB1/pBR322/pUC origin of replication
   5377..5436    +  enhancer       CMV enhancer (fragment): human cytomegalovirus immediate early enhancer
