[The description below was written by a language model from this plasmid's Addgene catalogue record and pLannotate feature annotations shown in this document.]
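Description:
pEGFP-mSPDEF deltaN4 is a mammalian expression plasmid built on a Clontech EGFP C-terminal fusion backbone (recorded as pGFPC2), about 5.4 kb in the sequenced record. It is propagated in E. coli from a high-copy ColE1/pUC-type origin and selected with kanamycin. The resistance gene is the Tn5 aminoglycoside phosphotransferase (NeoR/KanR), placed behind tandem bacterial (bla-type) and SV40 early promoters and followed by an HSV TK polyadenylation signal. This lets the same cassette give kanamycin resistance in bacteria and G418 resistance in transfected mammalian cells. An f1 origin is also present, allowing single-stranded DNA production. The short ble, bGH poly(A) and SV40 large T fragments called by the annotation software are likely incidental matches to backbone sequence rather than functional elements.

The payload is a single fusion open reading frame driven by the human CMV immediate-early enhancer and promoter and terminated by the SV40 poly(A) signal. EGFP sits at the N terminus, followed in frame by a truncated mouse Spdef coding region inserted between the EcoRI and BamHI sites. The truncation retains residues 85–325, so the N-terminal 84 amino acids are deleted. The feature table labels this segment as a fragment of human SPDEF, which reflects homology matching in the annotation database; the catalogue entry specifies the mouse gene. SPDEF is an ETS-family transcription factor, and the associated publication concerns its effect on β-catenin transcriptional targets and quiescence in colorectal cancer cells. The name suggests the construct is one of a series of N-terminal deletions, suited to mapping functional domains while following the protein's expression and localisation by green fluorescence.
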