Addgene plasmid #100864: pEGFP-mSPDEF deltaN4
Purpose: Mammalian expression of mouse SPDEF truncation
Depositing lab: Noah Shroyer. Depositing organization: Baylor College of Medicine. Publication: SPDEF Induces Quiescence of Colorectal Cancer Cells by Changing the Transcriptional Targets of beta-catenin. Lo YH, Noah TK, Chen MS, Zou W, Borras E, Vilar E, Shroyer NF. Gastroenterology. 2017 Jul;153(1):205-218.e8. doi: 10.1053/j.gastro.2017.03.048. Epub 2017 Apr 5. PubMed 28390865.
Backbone
  Vector backbone: pGFPC2
  Backbone manufacturer: Clontech
  Vector type: Mammalian Expression
Growth in bacteria
  Bacterial resistance: Kanamycin, 50 μg/mL
  Growth temperature: 37°C
  Growth strain: DH5alpha
  Copy number: High Copy
Gene/Insert
  Gene/Insert name: Spdef
  Species: M. musculus (mouse)
  Mutation: truncated protein 85-325aa
  Entrez Gene: Spdef (a.k.a. PDEF, Pse)
  Promoter: CMV
  Tag / fusion protein: EGFP (N terminal on backbone)
  Cloning method: Restriction Enzyme; 5′ cloning site EcoRI (unknown if destroyed); 3′ cloning site BamHI (unknown if destroyed)
Terms and licenses: Academic/Nonprofit Terms; Industry Terms: Not Available to Industry
How to cite: pEGFP-mSPDEF deltaN4 was a gift from Noah Shroyer (Addgene plasmid # 100864 ; http://n2t.net/addgene:100864 ; RRID:Addgene_100864)
